Addgene plasmid #35931: pcDNA-Wnt5B-V5
Depositing lab: Marian Waterman. Depositing organization: University of California, Irvine. Publication: A uniform human Wnt expression library reveals a shared secretory pathway and unique signaling activities. Najdi R, Proffitt K, Sprowl S, Kaur S, Yu J, Covey TM, Virshup DM, Waterman ML. Differentiation. 2012 Sep;84(2):203-13. doi: 10.1016/j.diff.2012.06.004. Epub 2012 Jul 9. PubMed 22784633.
Backbone
  Vector backbone: pcDNA3.2/V5-DEST
  Backbone manufacturer: Invitrogen
  Backbone size w/o insert (bp): 7711
  Vector type: Mammalian Expression
Growth in bacteria
  Bacterial resistance: Ampicillin, 100 μg/mL
  Growth temperature: 37°C
  Growth strain: DH5alpha
  Copy number: High Copy
Gene/Insert
  Gene/Insert name: Wnt5B (alt name: Wnt5B)
  Species: H. sapiens (human)
  Insert size (bp): 1086
  Mutation: None
  Entrez Gene: WNT5B
  Promoter: CMV
  Tag / fusion protein: V5 (C terminal on backbone)
  Cloning method: Restriction Enzyme
  Sequencing primers: 5′ T7-FWD; 3′ V5-Reverse
Terms and licenses: Academic/Nonprofit Terms; Industry Terms: Not Available to Industry
How to cite: pcDNA-Wnt5B-V5 was a gift from Marian Waterman (Addgene plasmid # 35931 ; http://n2t.net/addgene:35931 ; RRID:Addgene_35931)
