[The description below was written by a language model from this plasmid's Addgene catalogue record and pLannotate feature annotations shown in this document.]
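Description:
pcDNA-Wnt5B-V5 is a mammalian expression plasmid carrying the human WNT5B open reading frame in the pcDNA3.2/V5-DEST backbone, a Gateway destination vector. It is maintained in E. coli as a high-copy plasmid through a ColE1/pUC-type origin and selected with ampicillin via the β-lactamase gene. An f1 origin is also present. For selection in mammalian cells the backbone supplies a neomycin phosphotransferase cassette driven by the SV40 enhancer/early promoter and terminated by an SV40 polyadenylation signal, which permits G418 selection of stable transfectants.

The expression unit consists of the human cytomegalovirus immediate early enhancer and promoter, followed by a T7 promoter that can serve for in vitro transcription and as a sequencing primer site. The WNT5B coding sequence, recorded as unmutated, sits between attB1 and attB2 sites. These sites are the footprint left by Gateway recombination, although the catalogue entry lists the cloning method as restriction enzyme. Downstream of attB2 lies the backbone-encoded V5 epitope, which the record describes as a C-terminal tag on the Wnt protein, and transcripts end at the HSV thymidine kinase polyadenylation signal. Short annotated fragments of an HIV-1 LTR, bGH poly(A) signal, ble and lacI appear to be partial sequence matches rather than functional elements. The deposited sequence is 6,618 nt, shorter than the listed empty backbone size, as expected once the destination cassette is replaced by the insert.

The plasmid belongs to a uniform library of human Wnt expression constructs built to compare secretion and signalling activities among Wnt ligands. The V5 tag allows detection of the expressed protein with a common antibody.
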