Features (pLannotate 1.2.2; 23 found; start..end, strand, type, name):
     36..80      -  misc_feature   bom (fragment): basis of mobility region from pBR322
    235..614     +  enhancer       CMV enhancer: human cytomegalovirus immediate early enhancer
    615..818     +  promoter       CMV promoter: human cytomegalovirus (CMV) immediate early promoter
    814..847     +  LTR            5' LTR (truncated) (fragment): truncated 5' long terminal repeat (LTR) from HIV-1
    863..881     +  promoter       T7 promoter: promoter for bacteriophage T7 RNA polymerase
    911..935     +  protein_bind   attB1: mutant version of attB; recombination site for the Gateway® BP reaction BP Clonase™
    956..2032    +  CDS            WNT5B: WNT5B_HUMAN - Experimental evidence at transcript level: Swiss-Prot protein existence level 2. Ligand for members of the frizzled family of seven transmembrane receptors. Probable developmental protein. May be a signaling molecule which affects the development of discrete regions of tissues. Is likely to signal over only few cell diameters (By similarity). From Homo sapiens (Human).
   2058..2082    -  protein_bind   attB2: mutant version of attB; recombination site for the Gateway® BP reaction BP Clonase™
   2108..2149    +  CDS            V5 tag: epitope tag from simian virus 5
   2233..2281    +  polyA_signal   HSV TK poly(A) signal: herpes simplex virus thymidine kinase polyadenylation signal (Cole and Stacy, 1985)
   2372..2388    -  polyA_signal   bGH poly(A) signal (fragment): bovine growth hormone polyadenylation signal
   2483..2911    +  rep_origin     f1 ori (sequence partly withheld): f1 bacteriophage origin of replication; arrow indicates direction of (+) strand synthesis
   2925..3254    +  promoter       SV40 promoter: SV40 enhancer and early promoter
   3321..4112    +  CDS            neo: KKA2_KLEPN - Also known as kan, nptII. Experimental evidence at protein level: Swiss-Prot protein existence level 1. Resistance to kanamycin, neomycin, paromomycin, ribostamycin, butirosin and gentamicin B. From Klebsiella pneumoniae.
   4138..4296    +  CDS            ble (fragment): BLE_KLEPN - Experimental evidence at protein level: Swiss-Prot protein existence level 1. Binding protein with a strong affinity to the bleomycin family of antibiotics. Binds to CL990; an antimitotic-antibiotic compound. From Klebsiella pneumoniae.
   4291..4412    +  polyA_signal   SV40 poly(A) signal: SV40 polyadenylation signal
   4485..4501    -  protein_bind   lac operator: The lac repressor binds to the lac operator to inhibit transcription in E. coli. This inhibition can be relieved by adding lactose or isopropyl-β-D-thiogalactopyranoside (IPTG). lac repressor encoded by lacI
   4509..4539    -  promoter       lac promoter: promoter for the E. coli lac operon
   4554..4575    -  protein_bind   CAP binding site: CAP binding activates transcription in the presence of cAMP. E. coli catabolite activator protein
   4588..4680    -  CDS            lacI (fragment): lac repressor; lacI; The lac repressor binds to the lac operator to inhibit transcription in E. coli. This inhibition can be relieved by adding lactose or isopropyl-β-D-thiogalactopyranoside (IPTG).
   4863..5451    -  rep_origin     ori: high-copy-number ColE1/pMB1/pBR322/pUC origin of replication
   5622..6482    -  CDS            AmpR: β-lactamase; bla; confers resistance to ampicillin, carbenicillin, and related antibiotics
   6483..6587    -  promoter       AmpR promoter: bla
>Addgene plasmid #35931 | pcDNA-Wnt5B-V5 | depositor full sequence | sequence record 44197 | pcDNA-Wnt5B-V5 sequence 6618 bps
GACGGATCGGGAGATCTCCCGATCCCCTATGGTCGACTCTCAGTACAATCTGCTCTGATGCCGCATAGTT
AAGCCAGTATCTGCTCCCTGCTTGTGTGTTGGAGGTCGCTGAGTAGTGCGCGAGCAAAATTTAAGCTACA
ACAAGGCAAGGCTTGACCGACAATTGCATGAAGAATCTGCTTAGGGTTAGGCGTTTTGCGCTGCTTCGCG
ATGTACGGGCCAGATATACGCGTTGACATTGATTATTGACTAGTTATTAATAGTAATCAATTACGGGGTC
ATTAGTTCATAGCCCATATATGGAGTTCCGCGTTACATAACTTACGGTAAATGGCCCGCCTGGCTGACCG
CCCAACGACCCCCGCCCATTGACGTCAATAATGACGTATGTTCCCATAGTAACGCCAATAGGGACTTTCC
ATTGACGTCAATGGGTGGACTATTTACGGTAAACTGCCCACTTGGCAGTACATCAAGTGTATCATATGCC
AAGTACGCCCCCTATTGACGTCAATGACGGTAAATGGCCCGCCTGGCATTATGCCCAGTACATGACCTTA
TGGGACTTTCCTACTTGGCAGTACATCTACGTATTAGTCATCGCTATTACCATGGTGATGCGGTTTTGGC
AGTACATCAATGGGCGTGGATAGCGGTTTGACTCACGGGGATTTCCAAGTCTCCACCCCATTGACGTCAA
TGGGAGTTTGTTTTGGCACCAAAATCAACGGGACTTTCCAAAATGTCGTAACAACTCCGCCCCATTGACG
CAAATGGGCGGTAGGCGTGTACGGTGGGAGGTCTATATAAGCAGAGCTCTCTGGCTAACTAGAGAACCCA
CTGCTTACTGGCTTATCGAAATTAATACGACTCACTATAGGGAGACCCAAGCTGGCTAGTTAAGCTATCA
ACAAGTTTGTACAAAAAAGCAGGCTCCGCGGCCGCCCCCTTCACCATGCCCAGCCTGCTGCTGCTGTTCA
CGGCTGCTCTGCTGTCCAGCTGGGCTCAGCTTCTGACAGACGCCAACTCCTGGTGGTCATTAGCTTTGAA
CCCGGTGCAGAGACCCGAGATGTTTATCATCGGTGCCCAGCCCGTGTGCAGTCAGCTTCCCGGGCTCTCC
CCTGGCCAGAGGAAGCTGTGCCAATTGTACCAGGAGCACATGGCCTACATAGGGGAGGGAGCCAAGACTG
GCATCAAGGAATGCCAGCACCAGTTCCGGCAGCGGCGGTGGAATTGCAGCACAGCGGACAACGCATCTGT
CTTTGGGAGAGTCATGCAGATAGGCAGCCGAGAGACCGCCTTCACCCACGCGGTGAGCGCCGCGGGCGTG
GTCAACGCCATCAGCCGGGCCTGCCGCGAGGGCGAGCTCTCCACCTGCGGCTGCAGCCGGACGGCGCGGC
CCAAGGACCTGCCCCGGGACTGGCTGTGGGGCGGCTGTGGGGACAACGTGGAGTACGGCTACCGCTTCGC
CAAGGAGTTTGTGGATGCCCGGGAGCGAGAGAAGAACTTTGCCAAAGGATCAGAGGAGCAGGGCCGGGTG
CTCATGAACCTGCAAAACAACGAGGCCGGTCGCAGGGCTGTGTATAAGATGGCAGACGTAGCCTGCAAAT
GCCACGGCGTCTCGGGGTCCTGCAGCCTCAAGACCTGCTGGCTGCAGCTGGCCGAGTTCCGCAAGGTCGG
GGACCGGCTGAAGGAGAAGTACGACAGCGCGGCCGCCATGCGCGTCACCCGCAAGGGCCGGCTGGAGCTG
GTCAACAGCCGCTTCACCCAGCCCACCCCGGAGGACCTGGTCTATGTGGACCCCAGCCCCGACTACTGCC
TGCGCAACGAGAGCACGGGCTCCCTGGGCACGCAGGGCCGCCTCTGCAACAAGACCTCGGAGGGCATGGA
TGGCTGTGAGCTCATGTGCTGCGGGCGTGGCTACAACCAGTTCAAGAGCGTGCAGGTGGAGCGCTGCCAC
TGCAAGTTCCACTGGTGCTGCTTCGTCAGGTGTAAGAAGTGCACGGAGATCGTGGACCAGTACATCTGTA
AATGCATTCTGAAGGGTGGGCGCGCCGACCCAGCTTTCTTGTACAAAGTGGTTGATCTAGAGGGCCCGCG
GTTCGAAGGTAAGCCTATCCCTAACCCTCTCCTCGGTCTCGATTCTACGCGTACCGGTTAGTAATGAGTT
TAAACGGGGGAGGCTAACTGAAACACGGAAGGAGACAATACCGGAAGGAACCCGCGCTATGACGGCAATA
AAAAGACAGAATAAAACGCACGGGTGTTGGGTCGTTTGTTCATAAACGCGGGGTTCGGTCCCAGGGCTGG
CACTCTGTCGATACCCCACCGAGACCCCATTGGGGCCAATACGCCCGCGTTTCTTCCTTTTCCCCACCCC
ACCCCCCAAGTTCGGGTGAAGGCCCAGGGCTCGCAGCCAACGTCGGGGCGGCAGGCCCTGCCATAGCAGA
TCTGCGCAGCTGGGGCTCTAGGGGGTATCCCC
[124 nt withheld, positions 2483-2606]
C
[32 nt withheld, positions 2608-2639]
CA
[57 nt withheld, positions 2642-2698]
A
[49 nt withheld, positions 2700-2748]
CCTTTGACGTTGGAGTCCACGTTCTTT
[37 nt withheld, positions 2776-2812]
ACCCTATCTCGGTCTATTCTTTTGATTTATAAGGGATTTTGGGGATTTCGGCCTATTGGTTAAAAAATGA
GCTGATTTAACAAAAATTTAACGCGAATTAATTCTGTGGAATGTGTGTCAGTTAGGGTGTGGAAAGTCCC
CAGGCTCCCCAGCAGGCAGAAGTATGCAAAGCATGCATCTCAATTAGTCAGCAACCAGGTGTGGAAAGTC
CCCAGGCTCCCCAGCAGGCAGAAGTATGCAAAGCATGCATCTCAATTAGTCAGCAACCATAGTCCCGCCC
CTAACTCCGCCCATCCCGCCCCTAACTCCGCCCAGTTCCGCCCATTCTCCGCCCCATGGCTGACTAATTT
TTTTTATTTATGCAGAGGCCGAGGCCGCCTCTGCCTCTGAGCTATTCCAGAAGTAGTGAGGAGGCTTTTT
TGGAGGCCTAGGCTTTTGCAAAAAGCTCCCGGGAGCTTGTATATCCATTTTCGGATCTGATCAAGAGACA
GGATGAGGATCGTTTCGCATGATTGAACAAGATGGATTGCACGCAGGTTCTCCGGCCGCTTGGGTGGAGA
GGCTATTCGGCTATGACTGGGCACAACAGACAATCGGCTGCTCTGATGCCGCCGTGTTCCGGCTGTCAGC
GCAGGGGCGCCCGGTTCTTTTTGTCAAGACCGACCTGTCCGGTGCCCTGAATGAACTGCAGGACGAGGCA
GCGCGGCTATCGTGGCTGGCCACGACGGGCGTTCCTTGCGCAGCTGTGCTCGACGTTGTCACTGAAGCGG
GAAGGGACTGGCTGCTATTGGGCGAAGTGCCGGGGCAGGATCTCCTGTCATCTCACCTTGCTCCTGCCGA
GAAAGTATCCATCATGGCTGATGCAATGCGGCGGCTGCATACGCTTGATCCGGCTACCTGCCCATTCGAC
CACCAAGCGAAACATCGCATCGAGCGAGCACGTACTCGGATGGAAGCCGGTCTTGTCGATCAGGATGATC
TGGACGAAGAGCATCAGGGGCTCGCGCCAGCCGAACTGTTCGCCAGGCTCAAGGCGCGCATGCCCGACGG
CGAGGATCTCGTCGTGACCCATGGCGATGCCTGCTTGCCGAATATCATGGTGGAAAATGGCCGCTTTTCT
GGATTCATCGACTGTGGCCGGCTGGGTGTGGCGGACCGCTATCAGGACATAGCGTTGGCTACCCGTGATA
TTGCTGAAGAGCTTGGCGGCGAATGGGCTGACCGCTTCCTCGTGCTTTACGGTATCGCCGCTCCCGATTC
GCAGCGCATCGCCTTCTATCGCCTTCTTGACGAGTTCTTCTGAGCGGGACTCTGGGGTTCGCGAAATGAC
CGACCAAGCGACGCCCAACCTGCCATCACGAGATTTCGATTCCACCGCCGCCTTCTATGAAAGGTTGGGC
TTCGGAATCGTTTTCCGGGACGCCGGCTGGATGATCCTCCAGCGCGGGGATCTCATGCTGGAGTTCTTCG
CCCACCCCAACTTGTTTATTGCAGCTTATAATGGTTACAAATAAAGCAATAGCATCACAAATTTCACAAA
TAAAGCATTTTTTTCACTGCATTCTAGTTGTGGTTTGTCCAAACTCATCAATGTATCTTATCATGTCTGT
ATACCGTCGACCTCTAGCTAGAGCTTGGCGTAATCATGGTCATAGCTGTTTCCTGTGTGAAATTGTTATC
CGCTCACAATTCCACACAACATACGAGCCGGAAGCATAAAGTGTAAAGCCTGGGGTGCCTAATGAGTGAG
CTAACTCACATTAATTGCGTTGCGCTCACTGCCCGCTTTCCAGTCGGGAAACCTGTCGTGCCAGCTGCAT
TAATGAATCGGCCAACGCGCGGGGAGAGGCGGTTTGCGTATTGGGCGCTCTTCCGCTTCCTCGCTCACTG
ACTCGCTGCGCTCGGTCGTTCGGCTGCGGCGAGCGGTATCAGCTCACTCAAAGGCGGTAATACGGTTATC
CACAGAATCAGGGGATAACGCAGGAAAGAACATGTGAGCAAAAGGCCAGCAAAAGGCCAGGAACCGTAAA
AAGGCCGCGTTGCTGGCGTTTTTCCATAGGCTCCGCCCCCCTGACGAGCATCACAAAAATCGACGCTCAA
GTCAGAGGTGGCGAAACCCGACAGGACTATAAAGATACCAGGCGTTTCCCCCTGGAAGCTCCCTCGTGCG
CTCTCCTGTTCCGACCCTGCCGCTTACCGGATACCTGTCCGCCTTTCTCCCTTCGGGAAGCGTGGCGCTT
TCTCAATGCTCACGCTGTAGGTATCTCAGTTCGGTGTAGGTCGTTCGCTCCAAGCTGGGCTGTGTGCACG
AACCCCCCGTTCAGCCCGACCGCTGCGCCTTATCCGGTAACTATCGTCTTGAGTCCAACCCGGTAAGACA
CGACTTATCGCCACTGGCAGCAGCCACTGGTAACAGGATTAGCAGAGCGAGGTATGTAGGCGGTGCTACA
GAGTTCTTGAAGTGGTGGCCTAACTACGGCTACACTAGAAGGACAGTATTTGGTATCTGCGCTCTGCTGA
AGCCAGTTACCTTCGGAAAAAGAGTTGGTAGCTCTTGATCCGGCAAACAAACCACCGCTGGTAGCGGTGG
TTTTTTTGTTTGCAAGCAGCAGATTACGCGCAGAAAAAAAGGATCTCAAGAAGATCCTTTGATCTTTTCT
ACGGGGTCTGACGCTCAGTGGAACGAAAACTCACGTTAAGGGATTTTGGTCATGAGATTATCAAAAAGGA
TCTTCACCTAGATCCTTTTAAATTAAAAATGAAGTTTTAAATCAATCTAAAGTATATATGAGTAAACTTG
GTCTGACAGTTACCAATGCTTAATCAGTGAGGCACCTATCTCAGCGATCTGTCTATTTCGTTCATCCATA
GTTGCCTGACTCCCCGTCGTGTAGATAACTACGATACGGGAGGGCTTACCATCTGGCCCCAGTGCTGCAA
TGATACCGCGAGACCCACGCTCACCGGCTCCAGATTTATCAGCAATAAACCAGCCAGCCGGAAGGGCCGA
GCGCAGAAGTGGTCCTGCAACTTTATCCGCCTCCATCCAGTCTATTAATTGTTGCCGGGAAGCTAGAGTA
AGTAGTTCGCCAGTTAATAGTTTGCGCAACGTTGTTGCCATTGCTACAGGCATCGTGGTGTCACGCTCGT
CGTTTGGTATGGCTTCATTCAGCTCCGGTTCCCAACGATCAAGGCGAGTTACATGATCCCCCATGTTGTG
CAAAAAAGCGGTTAGCTCCTTCGGTCCTCCGATCGTTGTCAGAAGTAAGTTGGCCGCAGTGTTATCACTC
ATGGTTATGGCAGCACTGCATAATTCTCTTACTGTCATGCCATCCGTAAGATGCTTTTCTGTGACTGGTG
AGTACTCAACCAAGTCATTCTGAGAATAGTGTATGCGGCGACCGAGTTGCTCTTGCCCGGCGTCAATACG
GGATAATACCGCGCCACATAGCAGAACTTTAAAAGTGCTCATCATTGGAAAACGTTCTTCGGGGCGAAAA
CTCTCAAGGATCTTACCGCTGTTGAGATCCAGTTCGATGTAACCCACTCGTGCACCCAACTGATCTTCAG
CATCTTTTACTTTCACCAGCGTTTCTGGGTGAGCAAAAACAGGAAGGCAAAATGCCGCAAAAAAGGGAAT
AAGGGCGACACGGAAATGTTGAATACTCATACTCTTCCTTTTTCAATATTATTGAAGCATTTATCAGGGT
TATTGTCTCATGAGCGGATACATATTTGAATGTATTTAGAAAAATAAACAAATAGGGGTTCCGCGCACAT
TTCCCCGAAAAGTGCCACCTGACGTC
