>Addgene plasmid #35931 | pcDNA-Wnt5B-V5 | addgene partial sequence | sequence record 50939 | TK-pA-R 5'-ttgtctccttccgtgtttca-3'
CGGTACGCGTAGAATCGAGACCGAGGAGAGGGTTAGGGATAGGCTTACCTTCGAACCGCGGGCCCTCTAG
ATCAACCACTTTGTACAAGAAAGCTGGGTCGGCGCGCCCACCCTTCAGAATGCATTTACAGATGTACTGG
TCCACGATCTCCGTGCACTTCTTACACCTGACGAAGCAGCACCAGTGGAACTTGCAGTGGCAGCGCTCCA
CCTGCACGCTCTTGAACTGGTTGTAGCCACGCCCGCAGCACATGAGCTCACAGCCATCCATGCCCTCCGA
GGTCTTGTTGCAGAGGCGGCCCTGCGTGCCCAGGGAGCCCGTGCTCTCGTTGCGCAGGCAGTAGTCGGGG
CTGGGGTCCACATAGACCAGGTCCTCCGGGGTGGGCTGGGTGAAGCGGCTGTTGACCAGCTCCAGCCGGC
CCTTGCGGGTGACGCGCATGGCGGCCGCGCTGTCGTACTTCTCCTTCAGCCGGTCCCCGACCTTGCGGAA
CTCGGCCAGCTGCAGCCAGCAGGTCTTGAGGCTGCAGGACCCCGAGACGCCGTGGCATTTGCAGGCTACG
TCTGCCATCTTATACACAGCCCTGCGACCGGCCTCGTTGTTTTGCA
